>Addgene plasmid #68339 | pDestattB_ubi:EGFP (pCM272) | depositor full sequence | sequence record 121687 | pDestattB_ubi:EGFP (pCM272) sequence 7987 bps
GGCTCCCCGGGCGCGTACTCCACCTCACCCATCTGGTCCATCATGATGAACGGGTCGAGGTGGCGGTAGT
TGATCCCGGCGAACGCGCGGCGCACCGGGAAGCCCTCGCCCTCGAAACCGCTGGGCGCGGTGGTCACGGT
GAGCACGGGACGTGCGACGGCGTCGGCGGGTGCGGATACGCGGGGCAGCGTCAGCGGGTTCTCGACGGTC
ACGGCGGGCATGTCGACACTAGTTCTAGCCAGCTTTTGTTCCCTTTAGTGAGGGTTAATTTCGAGCTTGG
CGTAATCATGGTCATAGCTGTTTCCTGTGTGAAATTGTTATCCGCTCACAATTCCACACAACATACGAGC
CGGAAGCATAAAGTGTAAAGCCTGGGGTGCCTAATGAGTGAGCTAACTCACATTAATTGCGTTGCGCTCA
CTGCCCGCTTTCCAGTCGGGAAACCTGTCGTGCCAGCTGCATTAATGAATCGGCCAACGCGCGGGGAGAG
GCGGTTTGCGTATTGGGCGCTCTTCCGCTTCCTCGCTCACTGACTCGCTGCGCTCGGTCGTTCGGCTGCG
GCGAGCGGTATCAGCTCACTCAAAGGCGGTAATACGGTTATCCACAGAATCAGGGGATAACGCAGGAAAG
AACATGTGAGCAAAAGGCCAGCAAAAGGCCAGGAACCGTAAAAAGGCCGCGTTGCTGGCGTTTTTCCATA
GGCTCCGCCCCCCTGACGAGCATCACAAAAATCGACGCTCAAGTCAGAGGTGGCGAAACCCGACAGGACT
ATAAAGATACCAGGCGTTTCCCCCTGGAAGCTCCCTCGTGCGCTCTCCTGTTCCGACCCTGCCGCTTACC
GGATACCTGTCCGCCTTTCTCCCTTCGGGAAGCGTGGCGCTTTCTCATAGCTCACGCTGTAGGTATCTCA
GTTCGGTGTAGGTCGTTCGCTCCAAGCTGGGCTGTGTGCACGAACCCCCCGTTCAGCCCGACCGCTGCGC
CTTATCCGGTAACTATCGTCTTGAGTCCAACCCGGTAAGACACGACTTATCGCCACTGGCAGCAGCCACT
GGTAACAGGATTAGCAGAGCGAGGTATGTAGGCGGTGCTACAGAGTTCTTGAAGTGGTGGCCTAACTACG
GCTACACTAGAAGAACAGTATTTGGTATCTGCGCTCTGCTGAAGCCAGTTACCTTCGGAAAAAGAGTTGG
TAGCTCTTGATCCGGCAAACAAACCACCGCTGGTAGCGGTGGTTTTTTTGTTTGCAAGCAGCAGATTACG
CGCAGAAAAAAAGGATCTCAAGAAGATCCTTTGATCTTTTCTACGGGGTCTGACGCTCAGTGGAACGAAA
ACTCACGTTAAGGGATTTTGGTCATGAGATTATCAAAAAGGATCTTCACCTAGATCCTTTTAAATTAAAA
ATGAAGTTTTAAATCAATCTAAAGTATATATGAGTAAACTTGGTCTGACAGTTACCAATGCTTAATCAGT
GAGGCACCTATCTCAGCGATCTGTCTATTTCGTTCATCCATAGTTGCCTGACTCCCCGTCGTGTAGATAA
CTACGATACGGGAGGGCTTACCATCTGGCCCCAGTGCTGCAATGATACCGCGAGACCCACGCTCACCGGC
TCCAGATTTATCAGCAATAAACCAGCCAGCCGGAAGGGCCGAGCGCAGAAGTGGTCCTGCAACTTTATCC
GCCTCCATCCAGTCTATTAATTGTTGCCGGGAAGCTAGAGTAAGTAGTTCGCCAGTTAATAGTTTGCGCA
ACGTTGTTGCCATTGCTACAGGCATCGTGGTGTCACGCTCGTCGTTTGGTATGGCTTCATTCAGCTCCGG
TTCCCAACGATCAAGGCGAGTTACATGATCCCCCATGTTGTGCAAAAAAGCGGTTAGCTCCTTCGGTCCT
CCGATCGTTGTCAGAAGTAAGTTGGCCGCAGTGTTATCACTCATGGTTATGGCAGCACTGCATAATTCTC
TTACTGTCATGCCATCCGTAAGATGCTTTTCTGTGACTGGTGAGTACTCAACCAAGTCATTCTGAGAATA
GTGTATGCGGCGACCGAGTTGCTCTTGCCCGGCGTCAATACGGGATAATACCGCGCCACATAGCAGAACT
TTAAAAGTGCTCATCATTGGAAAACGTTCTTCGGGGCGAAAACTCTCAAGGATCTTACCGCTGTTGAGAT
CCAGTTCGATGTAACCCACTCGTGCACCCAACTGATCTTCAGCATCTTTTACTTTCACCAGCGTTTCTGG
GTGAGCAAAAACAGGAAGGCAAAATGCCGCAAAAAAGGGAATAAGGGCGACACGGAAATGTTGAATACTC
ATACTCTTCCTTTTTCAATATTATTGAAGCATTTATCAGGGTTATTGTCTCATGAGCGGATACATATTTG
AATGTATTTAGAAAAATAAACAAATAGGGGTTCCGCGCACATTTCCCCGAAAAGTGCCACCTAAATTGTA
AGCGTTAATATTTTGTTAAAATTCGCGTTAAATTTTTGTTAAATCAGCTCATTTTTTAACCAATAGGCCG
AAATCGGCAAAATCCCTTATAAATCAAAAGAATAGACCGAGATAGGGT
[37 nt withheld, positions 2569-2605]
AAAGAACGTGGACTCCAACGTCAAAGG
[49 nt withheld, positions 2633-2681]
T
[91 nt withheld, positions 2683-2773]
G
[124 nt withheld, positions 2775-2898]
CCCATTCGCCATTCAGGCTGCGCAACTGTTGGGAAGGGCGATCGGTGCGGGCCTCTTCGCTATTACGCCA
GCTGGCGAAAGGGGGATGTGCTGCAAGGCGATTAAGTTGGGTAACGCCAGGGTTTTCCCAGTCACGACGT
TGTAAAACGACGGCCAGTGAATTGTAATACGACTCACTATAGGGCGAATTGGGTACGTACCGGGCCCCTA
GTATGTATGTAAGTTAATAAAACCCATTTTTGCGGAAAGTAGATAAAAAAAACATTTTTTTTTTTTACTG
CACTGGATCTAGCGGATCCGGGAATTGGGAATTCGTTAACAGATCTGCGGCCGCGGCTCGAGCAGGAAAC
AGCTATGACCATGATTACGCCAAGCTATCAACTTTGTATAGAAAAGTTGGCTCCGAATTCGCCCTTAAAC
TCGAGACCAGCAAAGTTCTAGAATTTGTCGAAACATTTATGTTATATATTTCCTGAAAAAAATTCTGAGT
AAGTTCTTAAGTGTTATTGCCAGCAACATAAACAACAGACGGCAAAATGAATAAATGATAACAAAGCAGT
AGGCTTAAATAAACCTAATTTTTATAGGCTGTTCTCTACAACCCTCAAACAGTGATTAGTTTTGTACTTA
TAAACTTGCCCTTTCATTCATATTTCAAGAAAATTGGTTCAGAAGATCTGGATATTCTAGCAGTTGTTCA
AGCTCATGGAGGGATCAGTGACCTGATTCCACAATGACTAGGCCTAATCCAGAAATTAGATGACTGTCAA
CATAAAAAGGCACAGCACTCACTAGCTGCCCTATATATTTTATTATATTTTACATATATTATTTTATTTA
TTTAGCTCTGAGTGCTGTACTTTCTGGTTAAAGAAAACTGCTTACAACAGCTAACCTGTACTACCTCAGG
CTCAGGGAATTTGGAACAGGTTTGTCTGGTTTGTTTCTTTAACCATGCATGCTTGTTTTCAACTATGGCA
ACACAGTCACATGGGACATTACAGAAATGATTTGTCGATGACATGCGACTTTTCTTTAATAAAGCGCAAA
GATCCCAAAAAGCAAACTTTTAACAAAAATCATATAATTATATTTTCAATCCAGCTTTGTAGCAACTTTG
TGCTGCTGTTCACTCAGCAACAGATAGTCAGTATAAGGTCAGTGTGTCTCAAAGCAGTGCCATCTGTTTC
ACACATTGCGTTCTATATATAAGTGTGCTGGTTGACACGACACTGTATAAGGCCTAGGCTAAAACACAAA
CAATGTAGAATGACACTGTGTTTTTTTTGTAAACAAATGTTGTTTTTGGTTAAACATCTTTGTGAAAACA
TCCTCCTGTCATGTATTTGCTATATTCAAATGTTAAACCCGTGCAGAATAGAACATATACAAAAAAAAAC
AACACAACACATTTTTAAACATTATTAAATATCAAGTATTGCTGGCAGTTCTGTTTCTGTTTTACAGTAC
CCTTTGCCACAGTTCTCCGCTTTTCCTGGTCCAGATTCCACAAGTCTGATTCACCAATAGCAAAGCGAAT
AAACAACCAAAGCAGCCAATCACTGCTTGTAGACTGTCCTGCGAGACCGGCCCATTCCAGCACATTCTGG
AAACTTCCTTTATATGATAATTATAAATACATTTAAATTATTGATACAAAACATGTAATTCCTAGAACAT
AACCATAGCAATCATTAGTTTTCAGGGTAATTATGTATTTTTAGGATTTGACTGCGGAAAGATCTGGTCA
TGTGACGTCTCATGAACGTCACGGCCCTGGGTTTCTATAAATACAGTAGGACTCTCGACCATCGGCAGAT
TTTTCGAAGAAGAAGATCAGTTTCAGGAGCCGTACTGTTCCGTTTCAACGCAAATATTAACGGTAAGAGC
GAATTTCCTAGTTTGTTTTCATGCCATTCTTTAAAACCATAGCGTATTACTTTAATTATAGTAAACTTTC
GCTTTCTTTATTACAAGAGACGTTTTGTGTTGATTCTCCGCGGACATTTTCGGTCAGACAATCAGAAAAT
GACCGCGGAGGACCAGTAACTTGCATTACACGTAAGTTAAATCTTCGTGTATTAAAATGGTTAGGTTGTT
AACGTCAAATAGGTTACCGTGTTTGCGTGTGATCAGGTTGGTTTTGTTAGATTTTTGTCAGTATTTTTAA
TTTATTTGTTTTAGTTTATTTATTTTTTTTGCTGAATCATAGTTTGTGAACAAAGAACCCGGATGTTACA
TACAGTACAGCCGCCATGTTACAGAGAGTTATAACTTAATCATTTTAAAAATAATTTTGCCTTACTTTTA
GTTTGTCATGTTGAGAAATGAGGAAATGTTAAAATGAGGAAATATCCAATTAATTTAATATATCAAAATA
ATCCATGATTACAATGCACTGAACTGGAGAAAATTAAGATGTTTTCTAGTGTCATGAAACAAATGTAAGA
GATGTACATTGTAGATGTTTTATGTCAAGAATTGGCTAGTTGATGCAGCATACTGGCGATACTCAGTTGT
AATAACAGTAACGTTACATGTTAATAGACTACTGAGTATGCTGTTCTGTCTATGTATGCTCTGTAAGCTA
CGAGAAGGACTTTTTTAAACAGTAAAGGGTGCAATATTTTTACAAATTGAATTAAATAAAGGCTGTCTAT
TAAGTAATATGCTTGATATTTTTCTTACTTGATCGGAAATAAGAAAAAATATAAACGTTGTTGCTCTAAA
AATCCTAGTTCAGTTTAGCCAACCACAAATACCTTTTTGTTCCTCCAACAGTTTTTTTTTCTTCTCTATA
ATATTTGGCAGTCTATAGTACTCCAAATGTTTCCCCACAGTCTAACTAATTGGTACAGCCAAAATCATGA
CACTTATTGCAATAATAATTTTGGTTCATTGGCATTGTTGATAGCCTGTGCCACTAATATGGTCGATTGA
TCATGCTTCAGGAAGAAAACTATATTGTTTGATGTAAGATTATTAAATCTTCACCTGCTTCCATTACAAA
CTATTCCCATCTTATTGAATTCTGGTATGTCTTAAAGGATTAGTTCACTTCCCAAATCAAAATTTACTTA
GCCTTTTTTCATCCATGATCCCTTTTTTTCATCATTAATGAAGAAATTGTTTTTGAAAAAGTTTCAAGAT
TTTTTTCTCTATATTGTGGAGCTTGTTAGTTTAAAATTCCAAAATGCAATATGTGGCTTCAAATGGTTCT
AAATGATCCCAGTCAAGGAATAACAGTCTTATCTAATGAAACCATTAGACCTTTAAAAATAAAAAAAATA
AAAGTATTTATTTTTAAATGACTGAGTGATTAAGTTGAATTTCAGCGTTTCCTTACTGTGTAGAAGTCCT
TCCTTACTGGCCCCACCCTTTGGTTCTCTGCCAATCTGCTACCTAATGTAATGTTGTGGAACATTATTAT
TCTTTATTTCTTAATTTTTTATTTTTTATTTTAAAACAATGTAAACTGCACAGATGTGCAGTTTGTTTAA
AATGGCCAATGCTTTGGAAATGCATGACATAATTAGATTTCATGATGCACAAAGCCAAATCTCAGAGCTT
GTGCAAAATGAGCTATCATTTCACTAGGTAAGACCCTAAATTTTCATATAGGATCATTTGGACAATTTTG
CTGCAGGTAAAATGCATTCTATAGTCCACTGTCAGCCATTGTTTTGGATAGTATTTATTTTTCTCTACAA
GTATAGTCAATAGTTTTCTATTATTTTAAAGGTTTGTAACATTTAAGGGTGACCAAATGCAAAGTAAAAT
TTCATTTTCGGGTGAACTATCTCGTTTAACATGGGAGAAGTGCAAAACATACATTATTGGCTAGAACATT
GTAGTATTTTTTAAATGGAAATGTGTGATTGCTAATCTTACTTTGAATTTGTTTACAGGGATCCTTTAAG
GGCGAATTCGACCCAAGTTTGTACAAAAAAGCAGGCTGGACCATGGTGAGCAAGGGCGAGGAGCTGTTCA
CCGGGGTGGTGCCCATCCTGGTCGAGCTGGACGGCGACGTAAACGGCCACAAGTTCAGCGTGTCCGGCGA
GGGCGAGGGCGATGCCACCTACGGCAAGCTGACCCTGAAGTTCATCTGCACCACCGGCAAGCTGCCCGTG
CCCTGGCCCACCCTCGTGACCACCCTGACCTACGGCGTGCAGTGCTTCAGCCGCTACCCCGACCACATGA
AGCAGCACGACTTCTTCAAGTCCGCCATGCCCGAAGGCTACGTCCAGGAGCGCACCATCTTCTTCAAGGA
CGACGGCAACTACAAGACCCGCGCCGAGGTGAAGTTCGAGGGCGACACCCTGGTGAACCGCATCGAGCTG
AAGGGCATCGACTTCAAGGAGGACGGCAACATCCTGGGGCACAAGCTGGAGTACAACTACAACAGCCACA
ACGTCTATATCATGGCCGACAAGCAGAAGAACGGCATCAAGGTGAACTTCAAGATCCGCCACAACATCGA
GGACGGCAGCGTGCAGCTCGCCGACCACTACCAGCAGAACACCCCCATCGGCGACGGCCCCGTGCTGCTG
CCCGACAACCACTACCTGAGCACCCAGTCCGCCCTGAGCAAAGACCCCAACGAGAAGCGCGATCACATGG
TCCTGCTGGAGTTCGTGACCGCCGCCGGGATCACTCTCGGCATGGACGAGCTGTACAAGGGCGGTGGAAG
ATCTGGGAATTCAAGGCCTCTCGAGCCTCTAGATTCTGCAGCCCTATAGCACCCAGCTTTCTTGTACAAA
GTGGGGGATCCAGACATGATAAGATACATTGATGAGTTTGGACAAACCACAACTAGAATGCAGTGAAAAA
AATGCTTTATTTGTGAAATTTGTGATGCTATTGCTTTATTTGTAACCATTATAAGCTGCAATAAACAAGT
TAACAACAACAATTGCATTCATTTTATGTTTCAGGTTCAGGGGGAGGTGTGGGAGGTTTTTTCCAACTTT
ATTATACATAGTTGATAATTCACTGGCCGTCGTTTTACGGTACCTCTAGAGATCCACTAGTGTCGACGAT
GTAGGTCACGGTCTCGAAGCCGCGGTGCGGGTGCCAGGGCGTGCCCTTG
Features (pLannotate 1.2.2; 20 found; start..end, strand, type, name):
    252..270     -  promoter       T3 promoter: promoter for bacteriophage T3 RNA polymerase
    315..331     -  protein_bind   lac operator: The lac repressor binds to the lac operator to inhibit transcription in E. coli. This inhibition can be relieved by adding lactose or isopropyl-β-D-thiogalactopyranoside (IPTG). lac repressor encoded by lacI
    339..369     -  promoter       lac promoter: promoter for the E. coli lac operon
    384..405     -  protein_bind   CAP binding site: CAP binding activates transcription in the presence of cAMP. E. coli catabolite activator protein
    418..510     -  CDS            lacI (fragment): lac repressor; lacI; The lac repressor binds to the lac operator to inhibit transcription in E. coli. This inhibition can be relieved by adding lactose or isopropyl-β-D-thiogalactopyranoside (IPTG).
    693..1281    -  rep_origin     ori: high-copy-number ColE1/pMB1/pBR322/pUC origin of replication
   1452..2312    -  CDS            AmpR: β-lactamase; bla; confers resistance to ampicillin, carbenicillin, and related antibiotics
   2313..2417    -  promoter       AmpR promoter: bla
   2470..2898    -  rep_origin     f1 ori (sequence partly withheld): f1 bacteriophage origin of replication; arrow indicates direction of (+) strand synthesis
   2903..3060    -  CDS            lacZα (fragment): LacZα fragment of β-galactosidase; lacZ fragment
   3063..3081    +  promoter       T7 promoter: promoter for bacteriophage T7 RNA polymerase
   3277..3297    +  protein_bind   attB4: mutant version of attB; core recombination site for the Gateway® BP reaction BP Clonase™
   6343..6366    -  misc_feature   CEN4 (fragment): S. cerevisiae CEN4 centromere
   6832..6852    +  protein_bind   attB1: mutant version of attB; core recombination site for the Gateway® BP reaction BP Clonase™
   6861..7577    +  CDS            EGFP: EGFP is a basic (constitutively fluorescent) green fluorescent protein published in 1996, derived from Aequorea victoria. It is reported to be a rapidly-maturing weak dimer with moderate acid sensitivity.
   7642..7662    -  protein_bind   attB2: mutant version of attB; core recombination site for the Gateway® BP reaction BP Clonase™
   7665..7799    -  polyA_signal   SV40 poly(A) signal: SV40 polyadenylation signal
   7862..7882    -  protein_bind   attB3: mutant version of attB; core recombination site for the Gateway® BP reaction BP Clonase™
   7886..7906    +  CDS            lacZα (fragment): LacZα fragment of β-galactosidase; lacZ fragment
   7951..33      +  protein_bind   attB (across the origin): attB site for the φC31 integrase (Groth et al., 2000) phage φC31 integrase
