[The description below was written by a language model from this plasmid's Addgene catalogue record and pLannotate feature annotations shown in this document.]
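Description:
pDestattB_ubi:EGFP (pCM272) is a zebrafish transgenesis plasmid built on the pDestattB backbone, a Multisite Gateway destination vector designed for phiC31 integrase-mediated, site-directed integration. It is propagated in E. coli through a high-copy ColE1/pUC-type origin and selected with ampicillin via the β-lactamase gene. The backbone also carries an f1 phage origin, T7 and T3 promoters, and lac promoter/operator and lacZα remnants typical of a pBluescript-like cloning vector.

Although the catalogue calls it a destination vector, the feature table shows an already recombined three-part Gateway assembly rather than an empty cassette. The annotated sites run attB4, attB1, attB2 and attB3, which are the scars left after an LR reaction. The long unannotated stretch between attB4 and attB1 sits where the 5′ element belongs and presumably holds the ubi (ubiquitin) promoter named in the record, though the annotation does not label it. A short hit to yeast CEN4 within this stretch is most likely a spurious match. EGFP from Aequorea victoria lies between attB1 and attB2, and an SV40 polyadenylation signal occupies the 3′ position between attB2 and attB3, though it is annotated on the opposite strand to EGFP.

Next to the cassette, spanning the sequence origin, is a phiC31 attB site. When phiC31 integrase is supplied, this site recombines with an attP landing site previously placed in the zebrafish genome, inserting the plasmid as a single copy at a defined locus. This avoids the variable copy number and position effects of random transgenesis. With broadly expressed EGFP as its payload, the construct can serve as a visible reporter or control for integration into such landing sites.
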