Addgene plasmid #68339: pDestattB_ubi:EGFP (pCM272)
Purpose: Multisite Gateway destination vector for phiC31-mediated transgenesis in zebrafish, harbors ubiquitin promoter (ubi)-driven EGFP.
Depositing lab: Christian Mosimann & Leonard Zon. Depositing organization: Boston Children's Hospital. Publication: Site-directed zebrafish transgenesis into single landing sites with the phiC31 integrase system. Mosimann C, Puller AC, Lawson KL, Tschopp P, Amsterdam A, Zon LI. Dev Dyn. 2013 Aug;242(8):949-63. doi: 10.1002/dvdy.23989. Epub 2013 Jul 3. PubMed 23723152.
Backbone
  Vector backbone: pDestattB
  Backbone manufacturer: Mosimann lab, Addgene plasmid #68313
  Vector type: Zebrafish transgenesis
Growth in bacteria
  Bacterial resistance: Ampicillin, 100 μg/mL
  Growth temperature: 37°C
  Growth strain: DH5alpha
  Copy number: Unknown
Gene/Insert
  Gene/Insert name: EGFP
  Species: Aequorea victoria
  Promoter: ubi
  Cloning method: Gateway Cloning
  Sequencing primers: 5′ T7; 3′ Lac promoter
Terms and licenses: Academic/Nonprofit Terms; Industry Terms: Not Available to Industry
How to cite: pDestattB_ubi:EGFP (pCM272) was a gift from Christian Mosimann & Leonard Zon (Addgene plasmid # 68339 ; http://n2t.net/addgene:68339 ; RRID:Addgene_68339)
