>Addgene plasmid #68339 | pDestattB_ubi:EGFP (pCM272) | addgene partial sequence | sequence record 121592 | EGFP-C 5'-CATGGTCCTGCTGGAGTTCGTG-3'
GGCGGTGGAAGATCTGGGAATTCAAGGCCTCTCGAGCCTCTAGATTCTGCAGCCCTATAGCACCCAGCTT
TCTTGTACAAAGTGGGGGATCCAGACATGATAAGATACATTGATGAGTTTGGACAAACCACAACTAGAAT
GCAGTGAAAAAAATGCTTTATTTGTGAAATTTGTGATGCTATTGCTTTATTTGTAACCATTATAAGCTGC
AATAAACAAGTTAACAACAACAATTGCATTCATTTTATGTTTCAGGTTCAGGGGGAGGTGTGGGAGGTTT
TTTCCAACTTTATTATACATAGTTGATAATTCACTGGCCGTCGTTTTACGGTACCTCTAGAGATCCACTA
GTGTCGACGATGTAGGTCACGGTCTCGAAGCCGCGGTGCGGGTGCCAGGGCGTGCCCTTGGGCTCCCCGG
GCGCGTACTCCACCTCACCCATCTGGTCCATCATGATGAACGGGTCGAGGTGGCGGTAGTTGATCCCGGC
GAACGCGCGGCGCACCGGGAAGCCCTCGCCCTCGAAACCGCTGGGCGCGGTGGTCACGGTGAGCACGGGA
CGTGCGACGGCGTCGGCGGGTGCGGATACGCGGGGCAGCGTCAGCGGGTTCTCGACGGTCACGGCGGGCA
TGTCGACACTAGTTCTAGCCAGCTTTTGTTCCCTTTAGTGAGGGTTAATTTCGAGCTTGGCGTAATCATG
GTCATAGCTGTTTCCTGTGTGAAATTGTTATCCGCTCACAATTCCACACAACATACGAGCCGGAAGCATA
AAGTGTAAAGCCTGGGGTGCCTAATGAGTGAGCTAACTCACATTAATTGCGTTGCGCTCACTGCC
