>Addgene plasmid #68339 | pDestattB_ubi:EGFP (pCM272) | addgene partial sequence | sequence record 121686 | EXFP-R 5'-GTCTTGTAGTTGCCGTCGTC-3'
CCTTCGGGCATGGCGGACTTGAAGAAGTCGTGCTGCTTCATGTGGTCGGGGTAGCGGCTGAAGCACTGCA
CGCCGTAGGTCAGGGTGGTCACGAGGGTGGGCCAGGGCACGGGCAGCTTGCCGGTGGTGCAGATGAACTT
CAGGGTCAGCTTGCCGTAGGTGGCATCGCCCTCGCCCTCGCCGGACACGCTGAACTTGTGGCCGTTTACG
TCGCCGTCCAGCTCGACCAGGATGGGCACCACCCCGGTGAACAGCTCCTCGCCCTTGCTCACCATGGTCC
AGCCTGCTTTTTTGTACAAACTTGGGTCGAATTCGCCCTTAAAGGATCCCTGTAAACAAATTCAAAGTAA
GATTAGCAATCACACATTTCCATTTAAAAAATACTACAATGTTCTAGCCAATAATGTATGTTTTGCACTT
CTCCCATGTTAAACGAGATAGTTCACCCGAAAATGAAATTTTACTTTGCATTTGGTCACCCTTAAATGTT
ACAAACCTTTAAAATAATAGAAAACTATTGACTATACTTGTAGAGAAAAATAAATACTATCCAAAACAAT
GGCTGACAGTGGACTATAGAATGCATTTTACCTGCAGCAAAATTGTCCAAATGATCCTATATGAAAATTT
AGGGTCTTACCTAGTGAAATGATAGCTCATTTTGCACAAGCTCTGAGATTTGGCTTTGTGCATCATGAAA
TCTAATTATGTCATGCATTTCCAAAGCATTGGCCATTTTAAACAAACTGCACATCTGTGCAGTTTACATT
GTTTTAA
